Addgene plasmid #225585: pcDNA4TO T21R-T2A-mCherry
Purpose: Mammalian expression vector for Doxycycline inducible expression of TRIM21 RING with a self-cleaving T2A-mCherry fluorescent expression reporter
Depositing lab: William McEwan. Publication: Aggregate-selective removal of pathological tau by clustering-activated degraders. Benn J, Cheng S, Keeling S, Smith AE, Vaysburd MJ, Boken D, Miller LVC, Katsinelos T, Franco C, Dupre E, Danis C, Landrieu I, Buee L, Klenerman D, James LC, McEwan WA. Science. 2024 Aug 30;385(6712):1009-1016. doi: 10.1126/science.adp5186. Epub 2024 Aug 29. PubMed 39208111.
Backbone
  Vector backbone: pcDNA4TO
  Vector type: Mammalian Expression
Growth in bacteria
  Bacterial resistance: Ampicillin, 100 μg/mL
  Growth temperature: 37°C
  Growth strain: DH5alpha
  Copy number: Unknown
Gene/Insert
  Gene/Insert name: T21R-T2A-mCherry
  Species: Synthetic
  Insert size (bp): 1056
  Promoter: CMV
  Tag / fusion protein: mCherry (C terminal on insert)
  Cloning method: Restriction Enzyme; 5′ cloning site BamHI (not destroyed); 3′ cloning site XbaI (not destroyed)
  Sequencing primers: 5′ N/A
Terms and licenses: Academic/Nonprofit Terms; Industry Terms: Not Available to Industry
How to cite: pcDNA4TO T21R-T2A-mCherry was a gift from William McEwan (Addgene plasmid # 225585 ; http://n2t.net/addgene:225585 ; RRID:Addgene_225585)
