[The description below was written by a language model from this plasmid's Addgene catalogue record and pLannotate feature annotations shown in this document.]
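Description:
pcDNA4TO T21R-T2A-mCherry is a 6,081 bp mammalian expression plasmid built on the pcDNA4TO backbone for doxycycline-inducible expression of the RING domain of the E3 ubiquitin ligase TRIM21. It is maintained in E. coli through a high-copy ColE1/pUC-type origin and an ampicillin resistance gene (β-lactamase with its own promoter), and it also carries an f1 phage origin. A second marker cassette places the Sh ble bleomycin/Zeocin resistance gene under tandem SV40 early and bacterial EM7 promoters, followed by an SV40 polyadenylation signal, which would allow selection of transfected mammalian cells.

The expression unit consists of the human CMV immediate early enhancer and promoter followed directly by two short tet operator elements, which the automated annotation reports as fragments of tet-responsive promoters. In this arrangement, transcription is blocked when Tet repressor occupies the operators and is released by doxycycline, so regulated expression depends on a host cell that supplies the repressor; the plasmid itself does not appear to encode it. Downstream lies the 1,056 bp synthetic insert, cloned between BamHI and XbaI sites: a fragment of human TRIM21 corresponding to the RING domain, a T2A peptide, and mCherry, terminated by the bovine growth hormone polyadenylation signal. Ribosomal skipping at the T2A yields the RING domain and the red fluorescent protein as separate polypeptides from one transcript, so mCherry fluorescence reports which cells express the construct and roughly how strongly, without being fused to the RING. The associated work concerns clustering-activated degraders for selective removal of tau aggregates, but the record does not state this plasmid's specific role in that study.
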