Features (pLannotate 1.2.2; 24 found; start..end, strand, type, name):
    814..918     -  promoter       AmpR promoter: bla
    977..1029    -  misc_feature   bom (fragment): basis of mobility region from pBR322
   1184..1563    +  enhancer       CMV enhancer: human cytomegalovirus immediate early enhancer
   1564..1767    +  promoter       CMV promoter: human cytomegalovirus (CMV) immediate early promoter
   1769..1788    +  promoter       PLtetO-1 promoter (fragment): modified phage lambda PL promoter with tet operator sites (Lutz and Bujard, 1997)
   1790..1809    +  promoter       PLtetO-1 promoter (fragment): modified phage lambda PL promoter with tet operator sites (Lutz and Bujard, 1997)
   1817..1850    +  promoter       TRE3GV promoter (fragment): 3rd-generation Tet-responsive promoter that can be activated by binding of Tet-On® 3G, optimized for retroviral and lentiviral vectors
   1957..2214    +  CDS            TRIM21 (fragment): RO52_HUMAN - Also known as RNF81, RO52, SSA1. Experimental evidence at protein level: Swiss-Prot protein existence level 1. E3 ubiquitin-protein ligase whose activity is dependent on E2 enzymes, UBE2D1, UBE2D2, UBE2E1 and UBE2E2. Forms a ubiquitin ligase complex in cooperation with the E2 UBE2D2 that is used not only for the ubiquitination of USP4 and IKBKB but also for its self-ubiquitination. Component of cullin-RING-based SCF (SKP1-CUL1-F-box protein) E3 ubiquitin-protein ligase complexes such as SCF(SKP2)-like complexes. A TRIM21-containing SCF(SKP2)-like complex is shown to mediate ubiqui
   2242..2294    +  CDS            T2A (fragment): 2A peptide from Thosea asigna virus capsid protein Eukaryotic ribosomes fail to insert a peptide bond between the Gly and Pro residues, yielding separate polypeptides.
   2296..3003    +  CDS            mCherry: mCherry is a basic (constitutively fluorescent) red fluorescent protein published in 2004, derived from Discosoma sp.. It is reported to be a very rapidly-maturing monomer with low acid sensitivity.
   3044..3268    +  polyA_signal   bGH poly(A) signal: bovine growth hormone polyadenylation signal
   3272..3293    +  promoter       SV40 promoter (fragment): SV40 enhancer and early promoter
   3314..3742    +  rep_origin     f1 ori (sequence partly withheld): f1 bacteriophage origin of replication; arrow indicates direction of (+) strand synthesis
   3756..4085    +  promoter       SV40 promoter: SV40 enhancer and early promoter
   4133..4180    +  promoter       EM7 promoter: synthetic bacterial promoter&nbsp
   4199..4573    +  CDS            BleoR: antibiotic-binding protein; Sh ble from Streptoalloteichus hindustanus; confers resistance to bleomycin, phleomycin, and Zeocin™
   4583..4708    +  CDS            ble (fragment): BLE_KLEPN - Experimental evidence at protein level: Swiss-Prot protein existence level 1. Binding protein with a strong affinity to the bleomycin family of antibiotics. Binds to CL990; an antimitotic-antibiotic compound. From Klebsiella pneumoniae.
   4703..4824    +  polyA_signal   SV40 poly(A) signal: SV40 polyadenylation signal
   4897..4913    -  protein_bind   lac operator: The lac repressor binds to the lac operator to inhibit transcription in E. coli. This inhibition can be relieved by adding lactose or isopropyl-β-D-thiogalactopyranoside (IPTG). lac repressor encoded by lacI
   4921..4951    -  promoter       lac promoter: promoter for the E. coli lac operon
   4966..4987    -  protein_bind   CAP binding site: CAP binding activates transcription in the presence of cAMP. E. coli catabolite activator protein
   5000..5092    -  CDS            lacI (fragment): lac repressor; lacI; The lac repressor binds to the lac operator to inhibit transcription in E. coli. This inhibition can be relieved by adding lactose or isopropyl-β-D-thiogalactopyranoside (IPTG).
   5275..5863    -  rep_origin     ori: high-copy-number ColE1/pMB1/pBR322/pUC origin of replication
   6034..813     -  CDS            AmpR (across the origin): β-lactamase; bla; confers resistance to ampicillin, carbenicillin, and related antibiotics
>Addgene plasmid #225585 | pcDNA4TO T21R-T2A-mCherry | addgene full sequence | sequence record 446526 | Addgene NGS Result
TCGTTCATCCATAGTTGCCTGACTCCCCGTCGTGTAGATAACTACGATACGGGAGGGCTTACCATCTGGC
CCCAGTGCTGCAATGATACCGCGAGACCCACGCTCACCGGCTCCAGATTTATCAGCAATAAACCAGCCAG
CCGGAAGGGCCGAGCGCAGAAGTGGTCCTGCAACTTTATCCGCCTCCATCCAGTCTATTAATTGTTGCCG
GGAAGCTAGAGTAAGTAGTTCGCCAGTTAATAGTTTGCGCAACGTTGTTGCCATTGCTACAGGCATCGTG
GTGTCACGCTCGTCGTTTGGTATGGCTTCATTCAGCTCCGGTTCCCAACGATCAAGGCGAGTTACATGAT
CCCCCATGTTGTGCAAAAAAGCGGTTAGCTCCTTCGGTCCTCCGATCGTTGTCAGAAGTAAGTTGGCCGC
AGTGTTATCACTCATGGTTATGGCAGCACTGCATAATTCTCTTACTGTCATGCCATCCGTAAGATGCTTT
TCTGTGACTGGTGAGTACTCAACCAAGTCATTCTGAGAATAGTGTATGCGGCGACCGAGTTGCTCTTGCC
CGGCGTCAATACGGGATAATACCGCGCCACATAGCAGAACTTTAAAAGTGCTCATCATTGGAAAACGTTC
TTCGGGGCGAAAACTCTCAAGGATCTTACCGCTGTTGAGATCCAGTTCGATGTAACCCACTCGTGCACCC
AACTGATCTTCAGCATCTTTTACTTTCACCAGCGTTTCTGGGTGAGCAAAAACAGGAAGGCAAAATGCCG
CAAAAAAGGGAATAAGGGCGACACGGAAATGTTGAATACTCATACTCTTCCTTTTTCAATATTATTGAAG
CATTTATCAGGGTTATTGTCTCATGAGCGGATACATATTTGAATGTATTTAGAAAAATAAACAAATAGGG
GTTCCGCGCACATTTCCCCGAAAAGTGCCACCTGACGTCGACGGATCGGGAGATCTCCCGATCCCCTATG
GTGCACTCTCAGTACAATCTGCTCTGATGCCGCATAGTTAAGCCAGTATCTGCTCCCTGCTTGTGTGTTG
GAGGTCGCTGAGTAGTGCGCGAGCAAAATTTAAGCTACAACAAGGCAAGGCTTGACCGACAATTGCATGA
AGAATCTGCTTAGGGTTAGGCGTTTTGCGCTGCTTCGCGATGTACGGGCCAGATATACGCGTTGACATTG
ATTATTGACTAGTTATTAATAGTAATCAATTACGGGGTCATTAGTTCATAGCCCATATATGGAGTTCCGC
GTTACATAACTTACGGTAAATGGCCCGCCTGGCTGACCGCCCAACGACCCCCGCCCATTGACGTCAATAA
TGACGTATGTTCCCATAGTAACGCCAATAGGGACTTTCCATTGACGTCAATGGGTGGAGTATTTACGGTA
AACTGCCCACTTGGCAGTACATCAAGTGTATCATATGCCAAGTACGCCCCCTATTGACGTCAATGACGGT
AAATGGCCCGCCTGGCATTATGCCCAGTACATGACCTTATGGGACTTTCCTACTTGGCAGTACATCTACG
TATTAGTCATCGCTATTACCATGGTGATGCGGTTTTGGCAGTACATCAATGGGCGTGGATAGCGGTTTGA
CTCACGGGGATTTCCAAGTCTCCACCCCATTGACGTCAATGGGAGTTTGTTTTGGCACCAAAATCAACGG
GACTTTCCAAAATGTCGTAACAACTCCGCCCCATTGACGCAAATGGGCGGTAGGCGTGTACGGTGGGAGG
TCTATATAAGCAGAGCTCTCCCTATCAGTGATAGAGATCTCCCTATCAGTGATAGAGATCGTCGACGAGC
TCGTTTAGTGAACCGTCAGATCGCCTGGAGACGCCATCCACGCTGTTTTGACCTCCATAGAAGACACCGG
GACCGATCCAGCCTCCGGACTCTAGCGTTTAAACTTAAGCTTGGTACCGAGCTCGGATCCGCCACCATGG
CTTCAGCAGCACGCTTGACAATGATGTGGGAGGAGGTCACATGCCCTATCTGCCTGGACCCCTTCGTGGA
GCCTGTGAGCATCGAGTGTGGCCACAGCTTCTGCCAGGAATGCATCTCTCAGGTTGGGAAAGGTGGGGGC
AGCGTCTGTCCTGTGTGCCGGCAGCGCTTTCTGCTCAAGAATCTCCGGCCCAATCGACAGCTAGCCAACA
TGGTGAACAACCTTAAAGAAATCAGCCAGGAGGCCAGAGAGGGTGGAGGCGGTTCAGAATTCGGCTCCGG
CGAGGGCAGGGGAAGTCTTCTAACATGCGGGGACGTGGAGGAAAATCCCGGCCCAATGGTGAGCAAGGGC
GAGGAGGATAACATGGCCATCATCAAGGAGTTCATGCGCTTCAAGGTGCACATGGAGGGCTCCGTGAACG
GCCACGAGTTCGAGATCGAGGGCGAGGGCGAGGGCCGCCCCTACGAGGGCACCCAGACCGCCAAGCTGAA
GGTGACCAAGGGTGGCCCCCTGCCCTTCGCCTGGGACATCCTGTCCCCTCAGTTCATGTACGGCTCCAAG
GCCTACGTGAAGCACCCCGCCGACATCCCCGACTACTTGAAGCTGTCCTTCCCCGAGGGCTTCAAGTGGG
AGCGCGTGATGAACTTCGAGGACGGCGGCGTGGTGACCGTGACCCAGGACTCCTCCCTGCAGGACGGCGA
GTTCATCTACAAGGTGAAGCTGCGCGGCACCAACTTCCCCTCCGACGGCCCCGTAATGCAGAAGAAGACC
ATGGGCTGGGAGGCCTCCTCCGAGCGGATGTACCCCGAGGACGGCGCCCTGAAGGGCGAGATCAAGCAGA
GGCTGAAGCTGAAGGACGGCGGCCACTACGACGCTGAGGTCAAGACCACCTACAAGGCCAAGAAGCCCGT
GCAGCTGCCCGGCGCCTACAACGTCAACATCAAGTTGGACATCACCTCCCACAACGAGGACTACACCATC
GTGGAACAGTACGAACGCGCCGAGGGCCGCCACTCCACCGGCGGCATGGACGAGCTGTACAAGTGATCTA
GAGGGCCCGTTTAAACCCGCTGATCAGCCTCGACTGTGCCTTCTAGTTGCCAGCCATCTGTTGTTTGCCC
CTCCCCCGTGCCTTCCTTGACCCTGGAAGGTGCCACTCCCACTGTCCTTTCCTAATAAAATGAGGAAATT
GCATCGCATTGTCTGAGTAGGTGTCATTCTATTCTGGGGGGTGGGGTGGGGCAGGACAGCAAGGGGGAGG
ATTGGGAAGACAATAGCAGGCATGCTGGGGATGCGGTGGGCTCTATGGCTTCTGAGGCGGAAAGAACCAG
CTGGGGCTCTAGGGGGTATCCCC
[124 nt withheld, positions 3314-3437]
C
[91 nt withheld, positions 3439-3529]
A
[49 nt withheld, positions 3531-3579]
CCTTTGACGTTGGAGTCCACGTTCTTT
[37 nt withheld, positions 3607-3643]
ACCCTATCTCGGTCTATTCTTTTGATTTATAAGGGATTTTGCCGATTTCGGCCTATTGGTTAAAAAATGA
GCTGATTTAACAAAAATTTAACGCGAATTAATTCTGTGGAATGTGTGTCAGTTAGGGTGTGGAAAGTCCC
CAGGCTCCCCAGCAGGCAGAAGTATGCAAAGCATGCATCTCAATTAGTCAGCAACCAGGTGTGGAAAGTC
CCCAGGCTCCCCAGCAGGCAGAAGTATGCAAAGCATGCATCTCAATTAGTCAGCAACCATAGTCCCGCCC
CTAACTCCGCCCATCCCGCCCCTAACTCCGCCCAGTTCCGCCCATTCTCCGCCCCATGGCTGACTAATTT
TTTTTATTTATGCAGAGGCCGAGGCCGCCTCTGCCTCTGAGCTATTCCAGAAGTAGTGAGGAGGCTTTTT
TGGAGGCCTAGGCTTTTGCAAAAAGCTCCCGGGAGCTTGTATATCCATTTTCGGATCTGATCAGCACGTG
TTGACAATTAATCATCGGCATAGTATATCGGCATAGTATAATACGACAAGGTGAGGAACTAAACCATGGC
CAAGTTGACCAGTGCCGTTCCGGTGCTCACCGCGCGCGACGTCGCCGGAGCGGTCGAGTTCTGGACCGAC
CGGCTCGGGTTCTCCCGGGACTTCGTGGAGGACGACTTCGCCGGTGTGGTCCGGGACGACGTGACCCTGT
TCATCAGCGCGGTCCAGGACCAGGTGGTGCCGGACAACACCCTGGCCTGGGTGTGGGTGCGCGGCCTGGA
CGAGCTGTACGCCGAGTGGTCGGAGGTCGTGTCCACGAACTTCCGGGACGCCTCCGGGCCGGCCATGACC
GAGATCGGCGAGCAGCCGTGGGGGCGGGAGTTCGCCCTGCGCGACCCGGCCGGCAACTGCGTGCACTTCG
TGGCCGAGGAGCAGGACTGACACGTGCTACGAGATTTCGATTCCACCGCCGCCTTCTATGAAAGGTTGGG
CTTCGGAATCGTTTTCCGGGACGCCGGCTGGATGATCCTCCAGCGCGGGGATCTCATGCTGGAGTTCTTC
GCCCACCCCAACTTGTTTATTGCAGCTTATAATGGTTACAAATAAAGCAATAGCATCACAAATTTCACAA
ATAAAGCATTTTTTTCACTGCATTCTAGTTGTGGTTTGTCCAAACTCATCAATGTATCTTATCATGTCTG
TATACCGTCGACCTCTAGCTAGAGCTTGGCGTAATCATGGTCATAGCTGTTTCCTGTGTGAAATTGTTAT
CCGCTCACAATTCCACACAACATACGAGCCGGAAGCATAAAGTGTAAAGCCTGGGGTGCCTAATGAGTGA
GCTAACTCACATTAATTGCGTTGCGCTCACTGCCCGCTTTCCAGTCGGGAAACCTGTCGTGCCAGCTGCA
TTAATGAATCGGCCAACGCGCGGGGAGAGGCGGTTTGCGTATTGGGCGCTCTTCCGCTTCCTCGCTCACT
GACTCGCTGCGCTCGGTCGTTCGGCTGCGGCGAGCGGTATCAGCTCACTCAAAGGCGGTAATACGGTTAT
CCACAGAATCAGGGGATAACGCAGGAAAGAACATGTGAGCAAAAGGCCAGCAAAAGGCCAGGAACCGTAA
AAAGGCCGCGTTGCTGGCGTTTTTCCATAGGCTCCGCCCCCCTGACGAGCATCACAAAAATCGACGCTCA
AGTCAGAGGTGGCGAAACCCGACAGGACTATAAAGATACCAGGCGTTTCCCCCTGGAAGCTCCCTCGTGC
GCTCTCCTGTTCCGACCCTGCCGCTTACCGGATACCTGTCCGCCTTTCTCCCTTCGGGAAGCGTGGCGCT
TTCTCATAGCTCACGCTGTAGGTATCTCAGTTCGGTGTAGGTCGTTCGCTCCAAGCTGGGCTGTGTGCAC
GAACCCCCCGTTCAGCCCGACCGCTGCGCCTTATCCGGTAACTATCGTCTTGAGTCCAACCCGGTAAGAC
ACGACTTATCGCCACTGGCAGCAGCCACTGGTAACAGGATTAGCAGAGCGAGGTATGTAGGCGGTGCTAC
AGAGTTCTTGAAGTGGTGGCCTAACTACGGCTACACTAGAAGAACAGTATTTGGTATCTGCGCTCTGCTG
AAGCCAGTTACCTTCGGAAAAAGAGTTGGTAGCTCTTGATCCGGCAAACAAACCACCGCTGGTAGCGGTG
GTTTTTTTGTTTGCAAGCAGCAGATTACGCGCAGAAAAAAAGGATCTCAAGAAGATCCTTTGATCTTTTC
TACGGGGTCTGACGCTCAGTGGAACGAAAACTCACGTTAAGGGATTTTGGTCATGAGATTATCAAAAAGG
ATCTTCACCTAGATCCTTTTAAATTAAAAATGAAGTTTTAAATCAATCTAAAGTATATATGAGTAAACTT
GGTCTGACAGTTACCAATGCTTAATCAGTGAGGCACCTATCTCAGCGATCTGTCTATT
